Addgene plasmid #86003: AAT-PB-CG2APtk
Purpose: homology donor for AAT locus with piggyBac-flanked eGFP_T2A_puroTK cassette
Depositing lab: Tobias Cantz. Depositing organization: Medizinische Hochschule Hannover. Publication: Improved bi-allelic modification of a transcriptionally silent locus in patient-derived iPSC by Cas9 nickase. Eggenschwiler R, Moslem M, Fraguas MS, Galla M, Papp O, Naujock M, Fonfara I, Gensch I, Wahner A, Beh-Pajooh A, Mussolino C, Tauscher M, Steinemann D, Wegner F, Petri S, Schambach A, Charpentier E, Cathomen T, Cantz T. Sci Rep. 2016 Dec 2;6:38198. doi: 10.1038/srep38198. PubMed 27910942.
Backbone
  Vector backbone: unknown
  Vector type: Mammalian Expression ; piggyBac exciseable
Growth in bacteria
  Bacterial resistance: Ampicillin, 100 μg/mL
  Growth temperature: 37°C
  Growth strain: DH5alpha
  Copy number: High Copy
Gene/Insert
  Gene/Insert name: eGFP_T2A_puro_dTK
  Promoter: CAG
  Cloning method: Unknown
  Sequencing primers: 5′ TCCTGGGCAACGTGCTGGTTATTG
Terms and licenses: Academic/Nonprofit Terms; Industry Terms: Not Available to Industry
How to cite: AAT-PB-CG2APtk was a gift from Tobias Cantz (Addgene plasmid # 86003 ; http://n2t.net/addgene:86003 ; RRID:Addgene_86003)
