[The description below was written by a language model from this plasmid's Addgene catalogue record and pLannotate feature annotations shown in this document.]
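Description:
AAT-PB-CG2APtk is a 10,046 nt homology-directed repair donor plasmid for the human alpha-1 antitrypsin (AAT, SERPINA1) locus, carrying a selection cassette that can be excised by piggyBac transposase. The catalogue lists the backbone as unknown. However, the annotated f1 ori, lacZα fragment, T7 and T3 promoters, lac promoter/operator and a pBluescript multiple cloning site fragment point to a pBluescript-type cloning vector. It is propagated in E. coli at high copy from a ColE1/pUC origin, with ampicillin selection through the bla gene.

The payload sits between two stretches of SERPINA1-derived sequence. The annotation software picked up short coding matches on either side of the cassette, one to human A1AT and one labelled as the horse orthologue. The second presumably reflects conserved serpin sequence within the downstream homology arm rather than equine DNA. Between the arms, a CAG promoter (CMV enhancer, chicken β-actin promoter and chimeric intron) drives a single open reading frame encoding EGFP, a T2A self-cleaving peptide and a puromycin N-acetyltransferase fused to truncated HSV thymidine kinase, terminated by a bGH polyadenylation signal. The piggyBac terminal repeats named in the stated purpose are not annotated in the feature table, nor is the T2A. A short SV40 promoter fragment and an attB2 site downstream appear to be cloning remnants.

The design supports positive then negative selection. After nuclease- or nickase-stimulated integration, targeted cells can be identified by green fluorescence and enriched with puromycin. Once piggyBac transposase has removed the cassette, cells that still retain it can be eliminated with ganciclovir-type nucleoside analogues acting through ΔTK. The associated publication used this approach for bi-allelic modification of a transcriptionally silent locus in patient-derived iPSCs with Cas9 nickase.
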