Features (pLannotate 1.2.2; 23 found; start..end, strand, type, name):
     30..458     -  rep_origin     f1 ori (sequence partly withheld): f1 bacteriophage origin of replication; arrow indicates direction of (+) strand synthesis
    463..618     -  CDS            lacZα (fragment): LacZα fragment of β-galactosidase; lacZ fragment
    626..644     +  promoter       T7 promoter: promoter for bacteriophage T7 RNA polymerase
    685..834     +  CDS            SERPINA1 (fragment): A1AT_HUMAN - Also known as AAT, PI. Experimental evidence at protein level: Swiss-Prot protein existence level 1. [Short peptide from AAT]: reversible chymotrypsin inhibitor. It also inhibits elastase, but not trypsin. Its major physiological function is the protection of the lower respiratory tract against proteolytic destruction by human leukocyte elastase (HLE). From Homo sapiens (Human).
   2004..2383    +  enhancer       CMV enhancer: human cytomegalovirus immediate early enhancer
   2386..2661    +  promoter       chicken β-actin promoter: No description available
   2662..3674    +  intron         chimeric intron: chimera between introns from chicken β-actin and rabbit β-globin
   3752..4468    +  CDS            EGFP: EGFP is a basic (constitutively fluorescent) green fluorescent protein published in 1996, derived from Aequorea victoria. It is reported to be a rapidly-maturing weak dimer with moderate acid sensitivity.
   4535..5131    +  CDS            PuroR (fragment): puromycin N-acetyltransferase; pac from Streptomyces; confers resistance to puromycin
   5138..6133    +  CDS            ΔTK: truncated herpes simplex virus thymidine kinase (Salomon et al., 1995) confers sensitivity to nucleoside analogs such as acyclovir or ganciclovir
   6161..6385    +  polyA_signal   bGH poly(A) signal: bovine growth hormone polyadenylation signal
   6389..6410    +  promoter       SV40 promoter (fragment): SV40 enhancer and early promoter
   6471..6495    -  protein_bind   attB2: mutant version of attB; recombination site for the Gateway® BP reaction BP Clonase™
   6788..6880    +  CDS            A1AT1_HORSE (fragment): Experimental evidence at protein level: Swiss-Prot protein existence level 1. From Equus caballus (Horse).
   7756..7845    +  misc_feature   MCS (fragment): pBluescript multiple cloning site
   7858..7876    -  promoter       T3 promoter: promoter for bacteriophage T3 RNA polymerase
   7921..7937    -  protein_bind   lac operator: The lac repressor binds to the lac operator to inhibit transcription in E. coli. This inhibition can be relieved by adding lactose or isopropyl-β-D-thiogalactopyranoside (IPTG). lac repressor encoded by lacI
   7945..7975    -  promoter       lac promoter: promoter for the E. coli lac operon
   7990..8011    -  protein_bind   CAP binding site: CAP binding activates transcription in the presence of cAMP. E. coli catabolite activator protein
   8024..8116    -  CDS            lacI (fragment): lac repressor; lacI; The lac repressor binds to the lac operator to inhibit transcription in E. coli. This inhibition can be relieved by adding lactose or isopropyl-β-D-thiogalactopyranoside (IPTG).
   8299..8887    -  rep_origin     ori: high-copy-number ColE1/pMB1/pBR322/pUC origin of replication
   9058..9918    -  CDS            AmpR: β-lactamase; bla; confers resistance to ampicillin, carbenicillin, and related antibiotics
   9919..10023   -  promoter       AmpR promoter: bla
>Addgene plasmid #86003 | AAT-PB-CG2APtk | depositor full sequence | sequence record 167124 | full
CTAAATTGTAAGCGTTAATATTTTGTTAAAATTCGCGTTAAATTTTTGTTAAATCAGCTCATTTTTTAAC
CAATAGGCCGAAATCGGCAAAATCCCTTATAAATCAAAAGAATAGACCGAGATAGGGT
[37 nt withheld, positions 129-165]
AAAGAACGTGGACTCCAACGTCAAAGG
[49 nt withheld, positions 193-241]
T
[91 nt withheld, positions 243-333]
G
[124 nt withheld, positions 335-458]
CCCATTCGCCATTCAGGCTGCGCAACTGTTGGGAAGGGCGATCGGTGCGGGCCTCTTCGCTATTACGCCA
GCTGGCGAAAGGGGGATGTGCTGCAAGGCGATTAAGTTGGGTAACGCCAGGGTTTTCCCAGTCACGACGT
TGTAAAACGACGGCCAGTGAGCGCGCGTAATACGACTCACTATAGGGCGAATTGGAGCTCGTTTAAACGG
CGCGCCTCTGCACGACAGGTCTGCCAGCTTACATTTACCCAAACTGTCCATTACTGGAACCTATGATCTG
AAGAGCGTCCTGGGTCAACTGGGCATCACTAAGGTCTTCAGCAATGGGGCTGACCTCTCCGGGGTCACAG
AGGAGGCACCCCTGAAGCTCTCCAAGGTGAGATCACCCTGACGACCTTGTTGCACCCTGGTATCTGTAGG
GAAGAATGTGTGGGGGCTGCAGCTCTGTCCTGAGGCTGAGGAAGGGGCCGAGGGAAACAAATGAAGACCC
AGGCTGAGCTCCTGAAGATGCCCGTGATTCACTGACACGGGACGTGGTCAAACAGCAAAGCCAGGCAGGG
GACTGCTGTGCAGCTGGCACTTTCGGGGCCTCCCTTGAGGTTGTGTCACTGACCCTGAATTTCAACTTTG
CCCAAGACCTTCTAGACATTGGGCCTTGATTTATCCATACTGACACAGAAAGGTTTGGGCTAAGTTGTTT
CAAAGGAATTTCTGACTCCTTCGATCTGTGAGATTTGGTGTCTGAATTAATGAATGATTTCAGCTAAAGA
TGACACTTATTTTGGAAAACTAAAGGCGACCAATGAACAACTGCAGTTCCATGAATGGCTGCATTATCTT
GGGGTCTGGGCACTGTGAAGGTCACTGCCAGGGTCCGTGTCCTCAAGGAGCTTCAAGCCGTGTACTAGAA
AGGAGAGAGCCCTGGAGGCAGACGTGGAGTGACGATGCTCTTCCCTGTTCTGAGTTGTGGGTGCACCTGA
GCAGGGGGAGAGGCGCTTGTCAGGAAGATGGACAGAGGGGAGCCAGCCCCATCAGCCAAAGCCTTGAGGA
GGAGCAAGGCCTATGTGACAGGGAGGGAGAGGATGTGCAGGGCCAGGGCCGTCCAGGGGGAGTGAGCGCT
TCCTGGGAGGTGTCCACGTGAGCCTTGCTCGAGGCCTGGGATCAGCCTTACAACGTGTCTCTGCTTCTCT
CCCCTCCAGGCCGTGCATAAGGCTGTGTTAACCCTAGAAAGATAGTCTGCGTAAAATTGACGCATGCATT
CTTGAAATATTGCTCTCTCTTTCTAAATAGCGCGAATCCGTCGCTGTGCATTTAGGACATCTCAGTCGCC
GCTTGGAGCTCCCGTGAGGCGTGCTTGTCAATGCGGTAAGTGTCACTGATTTTGAACTATAACGACCGCG
TGAGTCAAAATGACGCATGATTATCTTTTACGTGACTTTTAAGATTTAACTCATACGATAATTATATTGT
TATTTCATGTTCTACTTACGTGATAACTTATTATATATATATTTTCTTGTTATAGATATCAACTAGAATG
CTAGCGACATTGATTATTGACTAGTTATTAATAGTAATCAATTACGGGGTCATTAGTTCATAGCCCATAT
ATGGAGTTCCGCGTTACATAACTTACGGTAAATGGCCCGCCTGGCTGACCGCCCAACGACCCCCGCCCAT
TGACGTCAATAATGACGTATGTTCCCATAGTAACGCCAATAGGGACTTTCCATTGACGTCAATGGGTGGA
GTATTTACGGTAAACTGCCCACTTGGCAGTACATCAAGTGTATCATATGCCAAGTACGCCCCCTATTGAC
GTCAATGACGGTAAATGGCCCGCCTGGCATTATGCCCAGTACATGACCTTATGGGACTTTCCTACTTGGC
AGTACATCTACGTATTAGTCATCGCTATTACCATGGGTCGAGGTGAGCCCCACGTTCTGCTTCACTCTCC
CCATCTCCCCCCCCTCCCCACCCCCAATTTTGTATTTATTTATTTTTTAATTATTTTGTGCAGCGATGGG
GGCGGGGGGGGGGGGGGCGCGCGCCAGGCGGGGCGGGGCGGGGCGAGGGGCGGGGCGGGGCGAGGCGGAG
AGGTGCGGCGGCAGCCAATCAGAGCGGCGCGCTCCGAAAGTTTCCTTTTATGGCGAGGCGGCGGCGGCGG
CGGCCCTATAAAAAGCGAAGCGCGCGGCGGGCGGGAGTCGCTGCGTTGCCTTCGCCCCGTGCCCCGCTCC
GCGCCGCCTCGCGCCGCCCGCCCCGGCTCTGACTGACCGCGTTACTCCCACAGGTGAGCGGGCGGGACGG
CCCTTCTCCTCCGGGCTGTAATTAGCGCTTGGTTTAATGACGGCTCGTTTCTTTTCTGTGGCTGCGTGAA
AGCCTTAAAGGGCTCCGGGAGGGCCCTTTGTGCGGGGGGGAGCGGCTCGGGGGGTGCGTGCGTGTGTGTG
TGCGTGGGGAGCGCCGCGTGCGGCCCGCGCTGCCCGGCGGCTGTGAGCGCTGCGGGCGCGGCGCGGGGCT
TTGTGCGCTCCGCGTGTGCGCGAGGGGAGCGCGGCCGGGGGCGGTGCCCCGCGGTGCGGGGGGGCTGCGA
GGGGAACAAAGGCTGCGTGCGGGGTGTGTGCGTGGGGGGGTGAGCAGGGGGTGTGGGCGCGGCGGTCGGG
CTGTAACCCCCCCCTGCACCCCCCTCCCCGAGTTGCTGAGCACGGCCCGGCTTCGGGTGCGGGGCTCCGT
ACGGGGCGTGGCGCGGGGCTCGCCGTGCCGGGCGGGGGGTGGCGGCAGGTGGGGGTGCCGGGCGGGGCGG
GGCCGCCTCGGGCCGGGGAGGGCTCGGGGGAGGGGCGCGGCGGCCCCCGGAGCGCCGGCGGCTGTCGAGG
CGCGGCGAGCCGCAGCCATTGCCTTTTATGGTAATCGTGCGAGAGGGCGCAGGGACTTCCTTTGTCCCAA
ATCTGTGCGGAGCCGAAATCTGGGAGGCGCCGCCGCACCCCCTCTAGCGGGCGCGGGGCGAAGCGGTGCG
GCGCCGGCAGGAAGGAAATGGGCGGGGAGGGCCTTCGTGCGTCGCCGCGCCGCCGTCCCCTTCTCCCTCT
CCAGCCTCGGGGCTGTCCGCGGGGGGACGGCTGCCTTCGGGGGGGACGGGGCAGGGCGGGGTTCGGCTTC
TGGCGTGTGACCGGCGGCTCTAGAGCCTCTGCTAACCATGTTCATGCCTTCTTCTTTTTCCTACAGCTCC
TGGGCAACGTGCTGGTTATTGTGCTGTCTCATCATTTTGGCAAAGAATTCCTCGAGATCCACCGGTCGCC
ACCATGGTGAGCAAGGGCGAGGAGCTGTTCACCGGGGTGGTGCCCATCCTGGTCGAGCTGGACGGCGACG
TAAACGGCCACAAGTTCAGCGTGTCCGGCGAGGGCGAGGGCGATGCCACCTACGGCAAGCTGACCCTGAA
GTTCATCTGCACCACCGGCAAGCTGCCCGTGCCCTGGCCCACCCTCGTGACCACCCTGACCTACGGCGTG
CAGTGCTTCAGCCGCTACCCCGACCACATGAAGCAGCACGACTTCTTCAAGTCCGCCATGCCCGAAGGCT
ACGTCCAGGAGCGCACCATCTTCTTCAAGGACGACGGCAACTACAAGACCCGCGCCGAGGTGAAGTTCGA
GGGCGACACCCTGGTGAACCGCATCGAGCTGAAGGGCATCGACTTCAAGGAGGACGGCAACATCCTGGGG
CACAAGCTGGAGTACAACTACAACAGCCACAACGTCTATATCATGGCCGACAAGCAGAAGAACGGCATCA
AGGTGAACTTCAAGATCCGCCACAACATCGAGGACGGCAGCGTGCAGCTCGCCGACCACTACCAGCAGAA
CACCCCCATCGGCGACGGCCCCGTGCTGCTGCCCGACAACCACTACCTGAGCACCCAGTCCGCCCTGAGC
AAAGACCCCAACGAGAAGCGCGATCACATGGTCCTGCTGGAGTTCGTGACCGCCGCCGGGATCACTCTCG
GCATGGACGAGCTGTACAAGGGCTCCGGAGAGGGCCGGGGCTCTCTGCTGACCTGTGGCGACGTGGAGGA
GAACCCCGGCCCCTCCATGACCGAGTACAAGCCCACGGTGCGCCTCGCCACCCGCGACGACGTCCCCAGG
GCCGTACGCACCCTCGCCGCCGCGTTCGCCGACTACCCCGCCACGCGCCACACCGTCGATCCGGACCGCC
ACATCGAGCGGGTCACCGAGCTGCAAGAACTCTTCCTCACGCGCGTCGGGCTCGACATCGGCAAGGTGTG
GGTCGCGGACGACGGCGCCGCGGTGGCGGTCTGGACCACGCCGGAGAGCGTCGAAGCGGGGGCGGTGTTC
GCCGAGATCGGCCCGCGCATGGCCGAGTTGAGCGGTTCCCGGCTGGCCGCGCAGCAACAGATGGAAGGCC
TCCTGGCGCCGCACCGGCCCAAGGAGCCCGCGTGGTTCCTGGCCACCGTCGGCGTCTCGCCCGACCACCA
GGGCAAGGGTCTGGGCAGCGCCGTCGTGCTCCCCGGAGTGGAGGCGGCCGAGCGCGCCGGGGTGCCCGCC
TTCCTGGAGACCTCCGCGCCCCGCAACCTCCCCTTCTACGAGCGGCTCGGCTTCACCGTCACCGCCGACG
TCGAGGTGCCCGAAGGACCGCGCACCTGGTGCATGACCCGCAAGCCCGGTGCCGGATCCATGCCCACGCT
ACTGCGGGTTTATATAGACGGTCCTCACGGGATGGGGAAAACCACCACCACGCAACTGCTGGTGGCCCTG
GGTTCGCGCGACGATATCGTCTACGTACCCGAGCCGATGACTTACTGGCAGGTGCTGGGGGCTTCCGAGA
CAATCGCGAACATCTACACCACACAACACCGCCTCGACCAGGGTGAGATATCGGCCGGGGACGCGGCGGT
GGTAATGACAAGCGCCCAGATAACAATGGGCATGCCTTATGCCGTGACCGACGCCGTTCTGGCTCCTCAT
ATCGGGGGGGAGGCTGGGAGCTCACATGCCCCGCCCCCGGCCCTCACCCTCATCTTCGACCGCCATCCCA
TCGCCGCCCTCCTGTGCTACCCGGCCGCGCGATACCTTATGGGCAGCATGACCCCCCAGGCCGTGCTGGC
GTTCGTGGCCCTCATCCCGCCGACCTTGCCCGGCACAAACATCGTGTTGGGGGCCCTTCCGGAGGACAGA
CACATCGACCGCCTGGCCAAACGCCAGCGCCCCGGCGAGCGGCTTGACCTGGCTATGCTGGCCGCGATTC
GCCGCGTTTACGGGCTGCTTGCCAATACGGTGCGGTATCTGCAGGGCGGCGGGTCGTGGCGGGAGGATTG
GGGACAGCTTTCGGGGACGGCCGTGCCGCCCCAGGGTGCCGAGCCCCAGAGCAACGCGGGCCCACGACCC
CATATCGGGGACACGTTATTTACCCTGTTTCGGGCCCCCGAGTTGCTGGCCCCCAACGGCGACCTGTACA
ACGTGTTTGCCTGGGCCTTGGACGTCTTGGCCAAACGCCTCCGTCCCATGCACGTCTTTATCCTGGATTA
CGACCAATCGCCCGCCGGCTGCCGGGACGCCCTGCTGCAACTTACCTCCGGGATGGTCCAGACCCACGTC
ACCACCCCCGGCTCCATACCGACGATCTGCGACCTGGCGCGCACGTTTGCCCGGGAGATGGGGGAGGCTA
ACTGAGCTCTAGAGCTCGCTGATCAGCCTCGACTGTGCCTTCTAGTTGCCAGCCATCTGTTGTTTGCCCC
TCCCCCGTGCCTTCCTTGACCCTGGAAGGTGCCACTCCCACTGTCCTTTCCTAATAAAATGAGGAAATTG
CATCGCATTGTCTGAGTAGGTGTCATTCTATTCTGGGGGGTGGGGTGGGGCAGGACAGCAAGGGGGAGGA
TTGGGAAGACAATAGCAGGCATGCTGGGGATGCGGTGGGCTCTATGGCTTCTGAGGCGGAAAGAACCAGC
TGGGGCTCGAGATCCACTAGTTCTAGCCTCGAGGCTAGAGCGGCCGCACTCGAGATATCTAGACCCAGCT
TTCTTGTACAAAGTGGTACTAGTTAAAAGTTTTGTTACTTTATAGAAGAAATTTTGAGTTTTTGTTTTTT
TTTAATAAATAAATAAACATAAATAAATTGTTTGTTGAATTTATTATTAGTATGTAAGTGTAAATATAAT
AAAACTTAATATCTATTCAAATTAATAAATAAACCTCGATATACAGACCGATAAAACACATGCGTCAATT
TTACGCATGATTATCTTTAACGTACGTCACAATATGATTATCTTTCTAGGGTTAACCATCGACGAGAAAG
GGACTGAAGCTGCTGGGGCCATGTTTTTAGAGGCCATACCCATGTCTATCCCCCCCGAGGTCAAGTTCAA
CAAACCCTTTGTCTTCTTAATGATTGAACAAAATACCAAGTCTCCCCTCTTCATGGGAAAAGTGGTGAAT
CCCACCCAAAAATAACTGCCTCTCGCTCCTCAACCCCTCCCCTCCATCCCTGGCCCCCTCCCTGGATGAC
ATTAAAGAAGGGTTGAGCTGGTCCCTGCCTGCATGTGACTGTAAATCCCTCCCATGTTTTCTCTGAGTCT
CCCTTTGCCTGCTGAGGCTGTATGTGGGCTCCAGGTAACAGTGCTGTCTTCGGGCCCCCTGAACTGTGTT
CATGGAGCATCTGGCTGGGTAGGCACATGCTGGGCTTGAATCCAGGGGGGACTGAATCCTCAGCTTACGG
ACCTGGGCCCATCTGTTTCTGGAGGGCTCCAGTCTTCCTTGTCCTGTCTTGGAGTCCCCAAGAAGGAATC
ACAGGGGAGGAACCAGATACCAGCCATGACCCCAGGCTCCACCAAGCATCTTCATGTCCCCCTGCTCATC
CCCCACTCCCCCCCACCCAGAGTTGCTCATCCTGCCAGGGCTGGCTGTGCCCACCCCAAGGCTGCCCTCC
TGGGGGCCCCAGAACTGCCTGATCGTGCCGTGGCCCAGTTTTGTGGCATCTGCAGCAACACAAGAGAGAG
GACAATGTCCTCCTCTTGACCCGCTGTCACCTAACCAGACTCGGGCCCTGCACCTCTCAGGCACTTCTGG
AAAATGACTGAGGCAGATTCTTCCTGAAGCCCATTCTCCATGGGGCAACAAGGACACCTATTCTGTCCTT
GTCCTTCCATCGCTGCCCCAGAAAGCCTCACATATCTCCGTTTAGAATCAGGTCCCTTCTCCCCAGATGA
AGAGGAGGGTCTCTGCTTTGTTTTCTCTATCTCCTCCTCAGACTTGACCAGGCCCAGCAGGCCCCAGAAG
ACCATTAATTAAGGCCGGGCCGCTCTAGAACTAGTGGATCCCCCGGGCTGCAGGAATTCGATATCAAGCT
TATCGATACCGTCGACCTCGAGGGGGGGCCCGGTACCCAGCTTTTGTTCCCTTTAGTGAGGGTTAATTGC
GCGCTTGGCGTAATCATGGTCATAGCTGTTTCCTGTGTGAAATTGTTATCCGCTCACAATTCCACACAAC
ATACGAGCCGGAAGCATAAAGTGTAAAGCCTGGGGTGCCTAATGAGTGAGCTAACTCACATTAATTGCGT
TGCGCTCACTGCCCGCTTTCCAGTCGGGAAACCTGTCGTGCCAGCTGCATTAATGAATCGGCCAACGCGC
GGGGAGAGGCGGTTTGCGTATTGGGCGCTCTTCCGCTTCCTCGCTCACTGACTCGCTGCGCTCGGTCGTT
CGGCTGCGGCGAGCGGTATCAGCTCACTCAAAGGCGGTAATACGGTTATCCACAGAATCAGGGGATAACG
CAGGAAAGAACATGTGAGCAAAAGGCCAGCAAAAGGCCAGGAACCGTAAAAAGGCCGCGTTGCTGGCGTT
TTTCCATAGGCTCCGCCCCCCTGACGAGCATCACAAAAATCGACGCTCAAGTCAGAGGTGGCGAAACCCG
ACAGGACTATAAAGATACCAGGCGTTTCCCCCTGGAAGCTCCCTCGTGCGCTCTCCTGTTCCGACCCTGC
CGCTTACCGGATACCTGTCCGCCTTTCTCCCTTCGGGAAGCGTGGCGCTTTCTCATAGCTCACGCTGTAG
GTATCTCAGTTCGGTGTAGGTCGTTCGCTCCAAGCTGGGCTGTGTGCACGAACCCCCCGTTCAGCCCGAC
CGCTGCGCCTTATCCGGTAACTATCGTCTTGAGTCCAACCCGGTAAGACACGACTTATCGCCACTGGCAG
CAGCCACTGGTAACAGGATTAGCAGAGCGAGGTATGTAGGCGGTGCTACAGAGTTCTTGAAGTGGTGGCC
TAACTACGGCTACACTAGAAGGACAGTATTTGGTATCTGCGCTCTGCTGAAGCCAGTTACCTTCGGAAAA
AGAGTTGGTAGCTCTTGATCCGGCAAACAAACCACCGCTGGTAGCGGTGGTTTTTTTGTTTGCAAGCAGC
AGATTACGCGCAGAAAAAAAGGATCTCAAGAAGATCCTTTGATCTTTTCTACGGGGTCTGACGCTCAGTG
GAACGAAAACTCACGTTAAGGGATTTTGGTCATGAGATTATCAAAAAGGATCTTCACCTAGATCCTTTTA
AATTAAAAATGAAGTTTTAAATCAATCTAAAGTATATATGAGTAAACTTGGTCTGACAGTTACCAATGCT
TAATCAGTGAGGCACCTATCTCAGCGATCTGTCTATTTCGTTCATCCATAGTTGCCTGACTCCCCGTCGT
GTAGATAACTACGATACGGGAGGGCTTACCATCTGGCCCCAGTGCTGCAATGATACCGCGAGACCCACGC
TCACCGGCTCCAGATTTATCAGCAATAAACCAGCCAGCCGGAAGGGCCGAGCGCAGAAGTGGTCCTGCAA
CTTTATCCGCCTCCATCCAGTCTATTAATTGTTGCCGGGAAGCTAGAGTAAGTAGTTCGCCAGTTAATAG
TTTGCGCAACGTTGTTGCCATTGCTACAGGCATCGTGGTGTCACGCTCGTCGTTTGGTATGGCTTCATTC
AGCTCCGGTTCCCAACGATCAAGGCGAGTTACATGATCCCCCATGTTGTGCAAAAAAGCGGTTAGCTCCT
TCGGTCCTCCGATCGTTGTCAGAAGTAAGTTGGCCGCAGTGTTATCACTCATGGTTATGGCAGCACTGCA
TAATTCTCTTACTGTCATGCCATCCGTAAGATGCTTTTCTGTGACTGGTGAGTACTCAACCAAGTCATTC
TGAGAATAGTGTATGCGGCGACCGAGTTGCTCTTGCCCGGCGTCAATACGGGATAATACCGCGCCACATA
GCAGAACTTTAAAAGTGCTCATCATTGGAAAACGTTCTTCGGGGCGAAAACTCTCAAGGATCTTACCGCT
GTTGAGATCCAGTTCGATGTAACCCACTCGTGCACCCAACTGATCTTCAGCATCTTTTACTTTCACCAGC
GTTTCTGGGTGAGCAAAAACAGGAAGGCAAAATGCCGCAAAAAAGGGAATAAGGGCGACACGGAAATGTT
GAATACTCATACTCTTCCTTTTTCAATATTATTGAAGCATTTATCAGGGTTATTGTCTCATGAGCGGATA
CATATTTGAATGTATTTAGAAAAATAAACAAATAGGGGTTCCGCGCACATTTCCCCGAAAAGTGCCAC
