>Addgene plasmid #86003 | AAT-PB-CG2APtk | addgene partial sequence | sequence record 169549 | Addgene NGS Result
CAAGGGCGAGGAGCTGTTCACCGGGGTGGTGCCCATCCTGGTCGAGCTGGACGGCGACGTAAACGGCCAC
AAGTTCAGCGTGTCCGGCGAGGGCGAGGGCGATGCCACCTACGGCAAGCTGACCCTGAAGTTCATCTGCA
CCACCGGCAAGCTGCCCGTGCCCTGGCCCACCCTCGTGACCACCCTGACCTACGGCGTGCAGTGCTTCAG
CCGCTACCCCGACCACATGAAGCAGCACGACTTCTTCAAGTCCGCCATGCCCGAAGGCTACGTCCAGGAG
CGCACCATCTTCTTCAAGGACGACGGCAACTACAAGACCCGCGCCGAGGTGAAGTTCGAGGGCGACACCC
TGGTGAACCGCATCGAGCTGAAGGGCATCGACTTCAAGGAGGACGGCAACATCCTGGGGCACAAGCTGGA
GTACAACTACAACAGCCACAACGTCTATATCATGGCCGACAAGCAGAAGAACGGCATCAAGGTGAACTTC
AAGATCCGCCACAACATCGAGGACGGCAGCGTGCAGCTCGCCGACCACTACCAGCAGAACACCCCCATCG
GCGACGGCCCCGTGCTGCTGCCCGACAACCACTACCTGAGCACCCAGTCCGCCCTGAGCAAAGACCCCAA
CGAGAAGCGCGATCACATGGTCCTGCTGGAGTTCGTGACCGCCGCCGGGATCACTCTCGGCATGGACGAG
CTGTACAAGGGCTCCGGAGAGGGCCGGGGCTCTCTGCTGACCTGTGGCGACGTGGAGGAGAACCCCGGCC
CCTCCATGACCGAGTACAAGCCCACGGTGCGCCTCGCCACCCGCGACGACGTCCCCAGGGCCGTACGCAC
CCTCGCCGCCGCGTTCGCCGACTACCCCGCCACGCGCCACACCGTCGATCCGGACCGCCACATCGAGCGG
GTCACCGAGCTGCAAGAACTCTTCCTCACGCGCGTCGGGCTCGACATCGGCAAGGTGTGGGTCGCGGACG
ACGGCGCCGCGGTGGCGGTCTGGACCACGCCGGAGAGCGTCGAAGCGGGGGCGGTGTTCGCCGAGATCGG
CCCGCGCATGGCCGAGTTGAGCGGTTCCCGGCTGGCCGCGCAGCAACAGATGGAAGGCCTCCTGGCGCCG
CACCGGCCCAAGGAGCCCGCGTGGTTCCTGGCCACCGTCGGCGTCTCGCCCGACCACCAGGGCAAGGGTC
TGGGCAGCGCCGTCGTGCTCCCCGGAGTGGAGGCGGCCGAGCGCGCCGGGGTGCCCGCCTTCCTGGAGAC
CTCCGCGCCCCGCAACCTCCCCTTCTACGAGCGGCTCGGCTTCACCGTCACCGCCGACGTCGAGGTGCCC
GAAGGACCGCGCACCTGGTGCATGACCCGCAAGCCCGGTGCCGGATCCATGCCCACGCTACTGCGGGTTT
ATATAGACGGTCCTCACGGGATGGGGAAAACCACCACCACGCAACTGCTGGTGGCCCTGGGTTCGCGCGA
CGATATCGTCTACGTACCCGAGCCGATGACTTACTGGCAGGTGCTGGGGGCTTCCGAGACAATCGCGAAC
ATCTACACCACACAACACCGCCTCGACCAGGGTGAGATATCGGCCGGGGACGCGGCGGTGGTAATGACAA
GCGCCCAGATAACAATGGGCATGCCTTATGCCGTGACCGACGCCGTTCTGGCTCCTCATATCGGGGGGGA
GGCTGGGAGCTCACATGCCCCGCCCCCGGCCCTCACCCTCATCTTCGACCGCCATCCCATCGCCGCCCTC
CTGTGCTACCCGGCCGCGCGATACCTTATGGGCAGCATGACCCCCCAGGCCGTGCTGGCGTTCGTGGCCC
TCATCCCGCCGACCTTGCCCGGCACAAACATCGTGTTGGGGGCCCTTCCGGAGGACAGACACATCGACCG
CCTGGCCAAACGCCAGCGCCCCGGCGAGCGGCTTGACCTGGCTATGCTGGCCGCGATTCGCCGCGTTTAC
GGGCTGCTTGCCAATACGGTGCGGTATCTGCAGGGCGGCGGGTCGTGGCGGGAGGATTGGGGACAGCTTT
CGGGGACGGCCGTGCCGCCCCAGGGTGCCGAGCCCCAGAGCAACGCGGGCCCACGACCCCATATCGGGGA
CACGTTATTTACCCTGTTTCGGGCCCCCGAGTTGCTGGCCCCCAACGGCGACCTGTACAACGTGTTTGCC
TGGGCCTTGGACGTCTTGGCCAAACGCCTCCGTCCCATGCACGTCTTTATCCTGGATTACGACCAATCGC
CCGCCGGCTGCCGGGACGCCCTGCTGCAACTTACCTCCGGGATGGTCCAGACCCACGTCACCACCCCCGG
CTCCATACCGACGATCTGCGACCTGGCGCGCACGTTTGCCCGGGAGATGGGGGAGGCTAACTGAGCTCTA
GAGCTCGCTGATCAGCCTCGACTGTGCCTTCTAGTTGCCAGCCATCTGTTGTTTGCCCCTCCCCCGTGCC
TTCCTTGACCCTGGAAGGTGCCACTCCCACTGTCCTTTCCTAATAAAATGAGGAAATTGCATCGCATTGT
CTGAGTAGGTGTCATTCTATTCTGGGGGGTGGGGTGGGGCAGGACAGCAAGGGGGAGGATTGGGAAGACA
ATAGCAGGCATGCTGGGGATGCGGTGGGCTCTATGGCTTCTGAGGCGGAAAGAACCAGCTGGGGCTCGAG
ATCCACTAGTTCTAGCCTCGAGGCTAGAGCGGCCGCACTCGAGATATCTAGACCCAGCTTTCTTGTACAA
AGTGGTACTAGTTAAAAGTTTTGTTACTTTATAGAAGAAATTTTGAGTTTTTGTTTTTTTTTAATAAATA
AATAAACATAAATAAATTGTTTGTTGAATTTATTATTAGTATGTAAGTGTAAATATAATAAAACTTAATA
TCTATTCAAATTAATAAATAAACCTCGATATACAGACCGATAAAACACATGCGTCAATTTTACGCATGAT
TATCTTTAACGTACGTCACAATATGATTATCTTTCTAGGGTTAACCATCGACGAGAAAGGGACTGAAGCT
GCTGGGGCCATGTTTTTAGAGGCCATACCCATGTCTATCCCCCCCGAGGTCAAGTTCAACAAACCCTTTG
TCTTCTTAATGATTGAACAAAATACCAAGTCTCCCCTCTTCATGGGAAAAGTGGTGAATCCCACCCAAAA
ATAACTGCCTCTCGCTCCTCAACCCCTCCCCTCCATCCCTGGCCCCCTCCCTGGATGACATTAAAGAAGG
GTTGAGCTGGTCCCTGCCTGCATGTGACTGTAAATCCCTCCCATGTTTTCTCTGAGTCTCCCTTTGCCTG
CTGAGGCTGTATGTGGGCTCCAGGTAACAGTGCTGTCTTCGGGCCCCCTGAACTGTGTTCATGGAGCATC
TGGCTGGGTAGGCACATGCTGGGCTTGAATCCAGGGGGGACTGAATCCTCAGCTTACGGACCTGGGCCCA
TCTGTTTCTGGAGGGCTCCAGTCTTCCTTGTCCTGTCTTTGAGTCCCCAAGAAGGAATCACAGGGGAGGA
ACCAGATACCAGCCATGACCCCAGGCTCCACCAAGCATCTTCATGTCCCCCTGCTCATCCCCCACTCCCC
CCCACCCAGAGTTGCTCATCCTGCCAGGGCTGGCTGTGCCCACCCCAAGGCTGCCCTCCTGGGGACCCCA
GAACTGCCTGATCGTGCCGTGGCCCAGTTTTGTGGCATCTGCAGCAACACAAGAGAGAGGACAATGTCCT
CCTCTTGACCCGCTGTCACCTAACCAGACTCGGGCCCTGCACCTCTCAGGCACTTCTGGAAAATGACTGA
GGCAGATTCTTCCTGAAGCCCATTCTCCATGGGGCAACAAGGACACCTATTCTGTCCTTGTCCTTCCATC
GCTGCCCCAGAAAGCCTCACATATCTCCGTTTAGAATCAGGTCCCTTCTCCCCAGATGAAGAGGAGGGTC
TCTGCTTTGTTTTCTCTATCTCCTCCTCAGACTTGACCAGGCCCAGCAGGCCCCAGAAGACCATTAATTA
AGGCCGGGCCGCTCTAGAACTAGTGGATCCCCCGGGCTGCAGGAATTCGATATCAAGCTTATCGATACCG
TCGACCTCGAGGGGGGGCCCGGTACCCAGCTTTTGTTCCCTTTAGTGAGGGTTAATTGCGCGCTTGGCGT
AATCATGGTCATAGCTGTTTCCTGTGTGAAATTGTTATCCGCTCACAATTCCACACAACATACGAGCCGG
GAGCATAAAGTGTAAAGCCTGGGGTGCCTAATGAGTGAGCTAACTCACATTAATTGCGTTGCGCTCACTG
CCCGCTTTCCAGTCGGGAAACCTGTCGTGCCAGCTGCATTAATGAATCGGCCAACGCGCGGGGAGAGGCG
GTTTGCGTATTGGGCGCTCTTCCGCTTCCTCGCTCACTGACTCGCTGCGCTCGGTCGTTCGGCTGCGGCG
AGCGGTATCAGCTCACTCAAAGGCGGTAATACGGTTATCCACAGAATCAGGGGATAACGCAGGAAAGAAC
ATGTGAGCAAAAGGCCAGCAAAAGGCCAGGAACCGTAAAAAGGCCGCGTTGCTGGCGTTTTTCCATAGGC
TCCGCCCCCCTGACGAGCATCACAAAAATCGACGCTCAAGTCAGAGGTGGCGAAACCCGACAGGACTATA
AAGATACCAGGCGTTTCCCCCTGGAAGCTCCCTCGTGCGCTCTCCTGTTCCGACCCTGCCGCTTACCGGA
TACCTGTCCGCCTTTCTCCCTTCGGGAAGCGTGGCGCTTTCTCATAGCTCACGCTGTAGGTATCTCAGTT
CGGTGTAGGTCGTTCGCTCCAAGCTGGGCTGTGTGCACGAACCCCCCGTTCAGCCCGACCGCTGCGCCTT
ATCCGGTAACTATCGTCTTGAGTCCAACCCGGTAAGACACGACTTATCGCCACTGGCAGCAGCCACTGGT
AACAGGATTAGCAGAGCGAGGTATGTAGGCGGTGCTACAGAGTTCTTGAAGTGGTGGCCTAACTACGGCT
ACACTAGAAGAACAGTATTTGGTATCTGCGCTCTGCTGAAGCCAGTTACCTTCGGAAAAAGAGTTGGTAG
CTCTTGATCCGGCAAACAAACCACCGCTGGTAGCGGTGGTTTTTTTGTTTGCAAGCAGCAGATTACGCGC
AGAAAAAAAGGATCTCAAGAAGATCCTTTGATCTTTTCTACGGGGTCTGACGCTCAGTGGAACGAAAACT
CACGTTAAGGGATTTTGGTCATGAGATTATCAAAAAGGATCTTCACCTAGATCCTTTTAAATTAAAAATG
AAGTTTTAAATCAATCTAAAGTATATATGAGTAAACTTGGTCTGACAGTTACCAATGCTTAATCAGTGAG
GCACCTATCTCAGCGATCTGTCTATTTCGTTCATCCATAGTTGCCTGACTCCCCGTCGTGTAGATAACTA
CGATACGGGAGGGCTTACCATCTGGCCCCAGTGCTGCAATGATACCGCGAGACCCACGCTCACCGGCTCC
AGATTTATCAGCAATAAACCAGCCAGCCGGAAGGGCCGAGCGCAGAAGTGGTCCTGCAACTTTATCCGCC
TCCATCCAGTCTATTAATTGTTGCCGGGAAGCTAGAGTAAGTAGTTCGCCAGTTAATAGTTTGCGCAACG
TTGTTGCCATTGCTACAGGCATCGTGGTGTCACGCTCGTCGTTTGGTATGGCTTCATTCAGCTCCGGTTC
CCAACGATCAAGGCGAGTTACATGATCCCCCATGTTGTGCAAAAAAGCGGTTAGCTCCTTCGGTCCTCCG
ATCGTTGTCAGAAGTAAGTTGGCCGCAGTGTTATCACTCATGGTTATGGCAGCACTGCATAATTCTCTTA
CTGTCATGCCATCCGTAAGATGCTTTTCTGTGACTGGTGAGTACTCAACCAAGTCATTCTGAGAATAGTG
TATGCGGCGACCGAGTTGCTCTTGCCCGGCGTCAATACGGGATAATACCGCGCCACATAGCAGAACTTTA
AAAGTGCTCATCATTGGAAAACGTTCTTCGGGGCGAAAACTCTCAAGGATCTTACCGCTGTTGAGATCCA
GTTCGATGTAACCCACTCGTGCACCCAACTGATCTTCAGCATCTTTTACTTTCACCAGCGTTTCTGGGTG
AGCAAAAACAGGAAGGCAAAATGCCGCAAAAAAGGGAATAAGGGCGACACGGAAATGTTGAATACTCATA
CTCTTCCTTTTTCAATATTATTGAAGCATTTATCAGGGTTATTGTCTCATGAGCGGATACATATTTGAAT
GTATTTAGAAAAATAAACAAATAGGGGTTCCGCGCACATTTCCCCGAAAAGTGCCACCTAAATTGTAAGC
GTTAATATTTTGTTAAAATTCGCGTTAAATTTTTGTTAAATCAGCTCATTTTTTAACCAATAGGCCGAAA
TCGGCAAAATCCCTTATAAATCAAAAGAATAGACCGAGATAGGGT
[37 nt withheld, positions 6416-6452]
AAAGAACGTGGACTCCAACGTCAAAGG
[49 nt withheld, positions 6480-6528]
T
[91 nt withheld, positions 6530-6620]
G
[124 nt withheld, positions 6622-6745]
CCCATTCGCCATTCAGGCTGCGCAACTGTTGGGAAGGGCGATCGGTGCGGGCCTCTTCGCTATTACGCCA
GCTGGCGAAAGGGGGATGTGCTGCAAGGCGATTAAGTTGGGTAACGCCAGGGTTTTCCCAGTCACGACGT
TGTAAAACGACGGCCAGTGAGCGCGCGTAATACGACTCACTATAGGGCGAATTGGAGCTCGTTTAAACGG
CGCGCCTCTGCACGACAGGTCTGCCAGCTTACATTTACCCAAACTGTCCATTACTGGAACCTATGATCTG
AAGAGCGTCCTGGGTCAACTGGGCATCACTAAGGTCTTCAGCAATGGGGCTGACCTCTCCGGGGTCACAG
AGGAGGCACCCCTGAAGCTCTCCAAGGTGAGATCACCCTGACGACCTTGTTGCACCCTGGTATCTGTAGG
GAAGAATGTGTGGGGGCTGCAGCTCTGTCCTGAGGCTGAGGAAGGGGCCGAGGGAAACAAATGAAGACCC
AGGCTGAGCTCCTGAAGATGCCCGTGATTCACTGACACGGGACGTGGTCAAACAGCAAAGCCAGGCAGGG
GACTGCTGTGCAGCTGGCACTTTCGGGGCCTCCCTTGAGGTTGTGTCACTGACCCTGAATTTCAACTTTG
CCCAAGACCTTCTAGACATTGGGCCTTGATTTATCCATACTGACACAGAAAGGTTTGGGCTAAGTTGTTT
CAAAGGAATTTCTGACTCCTTCGATCTGTGAGATTTGGTGTCTGAATTAATGAATGATTTCAGCTAAAGA
TGACACTTATTTTGGAAAACTAAAGGCGACCAATGAACAACTGCAGTTCCATGAATGGCTGCATTATCTT
GGGGTCTGGGCACTGTGAAGGTCACTGCCAGGGTCCGTGTCCTCAAGGAGCTTCAAGCCGTGTACTAGAA
AGGAGAGAGCCCTGGAGGCAGACGTGGAGTGACGATGCTCTTCCCTGTTCTGAGTTGTGGGTGCACCTGA
GCAGGGGGAGAGGCGCTTGTCAGGAAGATGGACAGAGGGGAGCCAGCCCCATCAGCCAAAGCCTTGAGGA
GGAGCAAGGCCTATGTGACAGGGAGGGAGAGGATGTGCAGGGCCAGGGCCGTCCAGGGGGAGTGAGCGCT
TCCTGGGAGGTGTCCACGTGAGCCTTGCTCGAGGCCTGGGATCAGCCTTACAACGTGTCTCTGCTTCTCT
CCCCTCCAGGCCGTGCATAAGGCTGTGTTAACCCTAGAAAGATAGTCTGCGTAAAATTGACGCATGCATT
CTTGAAATATTGCTCTCTCTTTCTAAATAGCGCGAATCCGTCGCTGTGCATTTAGGACATCTCAGTCGCC
GCTTGGAGCTCCCGTGAGGCGTGCTTGTCAATGCGGTAAGTGTCACTGATTTTGAACTATAACGACCGCG
TGAGTCAAAATGACGCATGATTATCTTTTACGTGACTTTTAAGATTTAACTCATACGATAATTATATTGT
TATTTCATGTTCTACTTACGTGATAACTTATTA
